>Addgene plasmid #98362 | PCBP1_pLX307 | depositor full sequence | sequence record 180267 | Full Sequence
GGCTCGAGGCCTGCAGGTGCAAAGATGGATAAAGTTTTAAACAGAGAGGAATCTTTGCAGCTAATGGACC
TTCTAGGTCTTGAAAGGAGTGGGAATTGGCTCCGGTGCCCGTCAGTGGGCAGAGCGCACATCGCCCACAG
TCCCCGAGAAGTTGGGGGGAGGGGTCGGCAATTGAACCGGTGCCTAGAGAAGGTGGCGCGGGGTAAACTG
GGAAAGTGATGTCGTGTACTGGCTCCGCCTTTTTCCCGAGGGTGGGGGAGAACCGTATATAAGTGCAGTA
GTCGCCGTGAACGTTCTTTTTCGCAACGGGTTTGCCGCCAGAACACAGGTAAGTGCCGTGTGTGGTTCCC
GCGGGCCTGGCCTCTTTACGGGTTATGGCCCTTGCGTGCCTTGAATTACTTCCACCTGGCTGCAGTACGT
GATTCTTGATCCCGAGCTTCGGGTTGGAAGTGGGTGGGAGAGTTCGAGGCCTTGCGCTTAAGGAGCCCCT
TCGCCTCGTGCTTGAGTTGAGGCCTGGCCTGGGCGCTGGGGCCGCCGCGTGCGAATCTGGTGGCACCTTC
GCGCCTGTCTCGCTGCTTTCGATAAGTCTCTAGCCATTTAAAATTTTTGATGACCTGCTGCGACGCTTTT
TTTCTGGCAAGATAGTCTTGTAAATGCGGGCCAAGATCTGCACACTGGTATTTCGGTTTTTGGGGCCGCG
GGCGGCGACGGGGCCCGTGCGTCCCAGCGCACATGTTCGGCGAGGCGGGGCCTGCGAGCGCGGCCACCGA
GAATCGGACGGGGGTAGTCTCAAGCTGGCCGGCCTGCTCTGGTGCCTGGCCTCGCGCCGCCGTGTATCGC
CCCGCCCTGGGCGGCAAGGCTGGCCCGGTCGGCACCAGTTGCGTGAGCGGAAAGATGGCCGCTTCCCGGC
CCTGCTGCAGGGAGCTCAAAATGGAGGACGCGGCGCTCGGGAGAGCGGGCGGGTGAGTCACCCACACAAA
GGAAAAGGGCCTTTCCGTCCTCAGCCGTCGCTTCATGTGACTCCACGGAGTACCGGGCGCCGTCCAGGCA
CCTCGATTAGTTCTCGAGCTTTTGGAGTACGTCGTCTTTAGGTTGGGGGGAGGGGTTTTATGCGATGGAG
TTTCCCCACACTGAGTGGGTGGAGACTGAAGTTAGGCCAGCTTGGCACTTGATGTAATTCTCCTTGGAAT
TTGCCCTTTTTGAGTTTGGATCTTGGTTCATTCTCAAGCCTCAGACAGTGGTTCAAAGTTTTTTTCTTCC
ATTTCAGGTGTCGTGAGGCTAGCATCGATTGATCAACAAGTTTGTACAAAAAAGTTGGCATGGATGCCGG
TGTGACTGAAAGTGGACTAAATGTGACTCTCACCATTCGGCTTCTTATGCACGGAAAGGAAGTAGGAAGC
ATCATTGGGAAGAAAGGGGAGTCGGTTAAGAGGATCCGCGAGGAGAGTGGCGCGCGGATCAACATCTCGG
AGGGGAATTGTCCGGAGAGAATCATCACTCTGACCGGCCCCACCAATGCCATCTTTAAGGCTTTCGCTAT
GATCATCGACAAGCTGGAGGAAGATATCAACAGCTCCATGACCAACAGTACCGCGGCCAGCAGGCCCCCG
GTCACCCTGAGGCTGGTGGTGCCGGCCACCCAGTGCGGCTCCCTGATTGGGAAAGGCGGGTGTAAGATCA
AAGAGATCCGCGAGAGTACGGGGGCGCAGGTCCAGGTGGCGGGGGATATGCTGCCCAACTCCACCGAGCG
GGCCATCACCATCGCTGGCGTGCCGCAGTCTGTCACCGAGTGTGTCAAGCAGATTTGCCTGGTCATGCTG
GAGACGCTCTCCCAGTCTCCGCAAGGGAGAGTCATGACCATTCCGTACCAGCCCATGCCGGCCAGCTCCC
CAGTCATCTGCGCGGGCGGCCAAGATCGGTGCAGCGACGCTGCGGGCTACCCCCATGCCACCCATGACCT
GGAGGGACCACCTCTAGATGCCTACTCGATTCAAGGACAACACACCATTTCTCCGCTCGATCTGGCCAAG
CTGAACCAGGTGGCAAGACAACAGTCTCACTTTGCCATGATGCACGGCGGGACCGGATTCGCCGGAATTG
ACTCCAGCTCTCCAGAGGTGAAAGGCTATTGGGCAAGTTTGGATGCATCTACTCAAACCACCCATGAACT
CACCATTCCAAATAACTTAATTGGCTGCATAATCGGGCGCCAAGGCGCCAACATTAATGAGATCCGCCAG
ATGTCCGGGGCCCAGATCAAAATTGCCAACCCAGTGGAAGGCTCCTCTGGTAGGCAGGTTACTATCACTG
GCTCTGCTGCCAGTATTAGTCTGGCCCAGTATCTAATCAATGCCAGGCTTTCCTCTGAGAAGGGCATGGG
GTGCAGCTACCCAACTTTCTTGTACAAAGTGGTTGATATCGGTAAGCCTATCCCTAACCCTCTCCTCGGT
CTCGATTCTACGTAGTAATGAACTAGTACCGGTTAAGTCGACAATCAACGCGTTAAGTCGACAATCAACC
TCTGGATTACAAAATTTGTGAAAGATTGACTGGTATTCTTAACTATGTTGCTCCTTTTACGCTATGTGGA
TACGCTGCTTTAATGCCTTTGTATCATGCTATTGCTTCCCGTATGGCTTTCATTTTCTCCTCCTTGTATA
AATCCTGGTTGCTGTCTCTTTATGAGGAGTTGTGGCCCGTTGTCAGGCAACGTGGCGTGGTGTGCACTGT
GTTTGCTGACGCAACCCCCACTGGTTGGGGCATTGCCACCACCTGTCAGCTCCTTTCCGGGACTTTCGCT
TTCCCCCTCCCTATTGCCACGGCGGAACTCATCGCCGCCTGCCTTGCCCGCTGCTGGACAGGGGCTCGGC
TGTTGGGCACTGACAATTCCGTGGTGTTGTCGGGGAAATCATCGTCCTTTCCTTGGCTGCTCGCCTGTGT
TGCCACCTGGATTCTGCGCGGGACGTCCTTCTGCTACGTCCCTTCGGCCCTCAATCCAGCGGACCTTCCT
TCCCGCGGCCTGCTGCCGGCTCTGCGGCCTCTTCCGCGTCTTCGCCTTCGCCCTCAGACGAGTCGGATCT
CCCTTTGGGCCGCCTCCCCGCGTCGACTTTAAGACCAATGACTTACAAGGCAGCTGTAGATCTTAGCCAC
TTTTTAAAAGAAAAGGGGGGACTGGAAGGGCTAATTCACTCCCAACGAAGACAAGATCTGCTTTTTGCTT
GTACTGGGTCTCTCTGGTTAGACCAGATCTGAGCCTGGGAGCTCTCTGGCTAACTAGGGAACCCACTGCT
TAAGCCTCAATAAAGCTTGCCTTGAGTGCTTCAAGTAGTGTGTGCCCGTCTGTTGTGTGACTCTGGTAAC
TAGAGATCCCTCAGACCCTTTTAGTCAGTGTGGAAAATCTCTAGCAGTACGTATAGTAGTTCATGTCATC
TTATTATTCAGTATTTATAACTTGCAAAGAAATGAATATCAGAGAGTGAGAGGAACTTGTTTATTGCAGC
TTATAATGGTTACAAATAAAGCAATAGCATCACAAATTTCACAAATAAAGCATTTTTTTCACTGCATTCT
AGTTGTGGTTTGTCCAAACTCATCAATGTATCTTATCATGTCTGGCTCTAGCTATCCCGCCCCTAACTCC
GCCCATCCCGCCCCTAACTCCGCCCAGTTCCGCCCATTCTCCGCCCCATGGCTGACTAATTTTTTTTATT
TATGCAGAGGCCGAGGCCGCCTCGGCCTCTGAGCTATTCCAGAAGTAGTGAGGAGGCTTTTTTGGAGGCC
TAGGGACGTACCCAATTCGCCCTATAGTGAGTCGTATTACGCGCGCTCACTGGCCGTCGTTTTACAACGT
CGTGACTGGGAAAACCCTGGCGTTACCCAACTTAATCGCCTTGCAGCACATCCCCCTTTCGCCAGCTGGC
GTAATAGCGAAGAGGCCCGCACCGATCGCCCTTCCCAACAGTTGCGCAGCCTGAATGGCGAATGGG
[124 nt withheld, positions 3987-4110]
C
[91 nt withheld, positions 4112-4202]
A
[49 nt withheld, positions 4204-4252]
CCTTTGACGTTGGAGTCCACGTTCTTT
[37 nt withheld, positions 4280-4316]
ACCCTATCTCGGTCTATTCTTTTGATTTATAAGGGATTTTGCCGATTTCGGCCTATTGGTTAAAAAATGA
GCTGATTTAACAAAAATTTAACGCGAATTTTAACAAAATATTAACGCTTACAATTTAGGTGGCACTTTTC
GGGGAAATGTGCGCGGAACCCCTATTTGTTTATTTTTCTAAATACATTCAAATATGTATCCGCTCATGAG
ACAATAACCCTGATAAATGCTTCAATAATATTGAAAAAGGAAGAGTATGAGTATTCAACATTTCCGTGTC
GCCCTTATTCCCTTTTTTGCGGCATTTTGCCTTCCTGTTTTTGCTCACCCAGAAACGCTGGTGAAAGTAA
AAGATGCTGAAGATCAGTTGGGTGCACGAGTGGGTTACATCGAACTGGATCTCAACAGCGGTAAGATCCT
TGAGAGTTTTCGCCCCGAAGAACGTTTTCCAATGATGAGCACTTTTAAAGTTCTGCTATGTGGCGCGGTA
TTATCCCGTATTGACGCCGGGCAAGAGCAACTCGGTCGCCGCATACACTATTCTCAGAATGACTTGGTTG
AGTACTCACCAGTCACAGAAAAGCATCTTACGGATGGCATGACAGTAAGAGAATTATGCAGTGCTGCCAT
AACCATGAGTGATAACACTGCGGCCAACTTACTTCTGACAACGATCGGAGGACCGAAGGAGCTAACCGCT
TTTTTGCACAACATGGGGGATCATGTAACTCGCCTTGATCGTTGGGAACCGGAGCTGAATGAAGCCATAC
CAAACGACGAGCGTGACACCACGATGCCTGTAGCAATGGCAACAACGTTGCGCAAACTATTAACTGGCGA
ACTACTTACTCTAGCTTCCCGGCAACAATTAATAGACTGGATGGAGGCGGATAAAGTTGCAGGACCACTT
CTGCGCTCGGCCCTTCCGGCTGGCTGGTTTATTGCTGATAAATCTGGAGCCGGTGAGCGTGGGTCTCGCG
GTATCATTGCAGCACTGGGGCCAGATGGTAAGCCCTCCCGTATCGTAGTTATCTACACGACGGGGAGTCA
GGCAACTATGGATGAACGAAATAGACAGATCGCTGAGATAGGTGCCTCACTGATTAAGCATTGGTAACTG
TCAGACCAAGTTTACTCATATATACTTTAGATTGATTTAAAACTTCATTTTTAATTTAAAAGGATCTAGG
TGAAGATCCTTTTTGATAATCTCATGACCAAAATCCCTTAACGTGAGTTTTCGTTCCACTGAGCGTCAGA
CCCCGTAGAAAAGATCAAAGGATCTTCTTGAGATCCTTTTTTTCTGCGCGTAATCTGCTGCTTGCAAACA
AAAAAACCACCGCTACCAGCGGTGGTTTGTTTGCCGGATCAAGAGCTACCAACTCTTTTTCCGAAGGTAA
CTGGCTTCAGCAGAGCGCAGATACCAAATACTGTTCTTCTAGTGTAGCCGTAGTTAGGCCACCACTTCAA
GAACTCTGTAGCACCGCCTACATACCTCGCTCTGCTAATCCTGTTACCAGTGGCTGCTGCCAGTGGCGAT
AAGTCGTGTCTTACCGGGTTGGACTCAAGACGATAGTTACCGGATAAGGCGCAGCGGTCGGGCTGAACGG
GGGGTTCGTGCACACAGCCCAGCTTGGAGCGAACGACCTACACCGAACTGAGATACCTACAGCGTGAGCT
ATGAGAAAGCGCCACGCTTCCCGAAGGGAGAAAGGCGGACAGGTATCCGGTAAGCGGCAGGGTCGGAACA
GGAGAGCGCACGAGGGAGCTTCCAGGGGGAAACGCCTGGTATCTTTATAGTCCTGTCGGGTTTCGCCACC
TCTGACTTGAGCGTCGATTTTTGTGATGCTCGTCAGGGGGGCGGAGCCTATGGAAAAACGCCAGCAACGC
GGCCTTTTTACGGTTCCTGGCCTTTTGCTGGCCTTTTGCTCACATGTTCTTTCCTGCGTTATCCCCTGAT
TCTGTGGATAACCGTATTACCGCCTTTGAGTGAGCTGATACCGCTCGCCGCAGCCGAACGACCGAGCGCA
GCGAGTCAGTGAGCGAGGAAGCGGAAGAGCGCCCAATACGCAAACCGCCTCTCCCCGCGCGTTGGCCGAT
TCATTAATGCAGCTGGCACGACAGGTTTCCCGACTGGAAAGCGGGCAGTGAGCGCAACGCAATTAATGTG
AGTTAGCTCACTCATTAGGCACCCCAGGCTTTACACTTTATGCTTCCGGCTCGTATGTTGTGTGGAATTG
TGAGCGGATAACAATTTCACACAGGAAACAGCTATGACCATGATTACGCCAAGCGCGCAATTAACCCTCA
CTAAAGGGAACAAAAGCTGGAGCTGCAAGCTTAATGTAGTCTTATGCAATACTCTTGTAGTCTTGCAACA
TGGTAACGATGAGTTAGCAACATGCCTTACAAGGAGAGAAAAAGCACCGTGCATGCCGATTGGTGGAAGT
AAGGTGGTACGATCGTGCCTTATTAGGAAGGCAACAGACGGGTCTGACATGGATTGGACGAACCACTGAA
TTGCCGCATTGCAGAGATATTGTATTTAAGTGCCTAGCTCGATACATAAACGGGTCTCTCTGGTTAGACC
AGATCTGAGCCTGGGAGCTCTCTGGCTAACTAGGGAACCCACTGCTTAAGCCTCAATAAAGCTTGCCTTG
AGTGCTTCAAGTAGTGTGTGCCCGTCTGTTGTGTGACTCTGGTAACTAGAGATCCCTCAGACCCTTTTAG
TCAGTGTGGAAAATCTCTAGCAGTGGCGCCCGAACAGGGACTTGAAAGCGAAAGGGAAACCAGAGGAGCT
CTCTCGACGCAGGACTCGGCTTGCTGAAGCGCGCACGGCAAGAGGCGAGGGGCGGCGACTGGTGAGTACG
CCAAAAATTTTGACTAGCGGAGGCTAGAAGGAGAGAGATGGGTGCGAGAGCGTCAGTATTAAGCGGGGGA
GAATTAGATCGCGATGGGAAAAAATTCGGTTAAGGCCAGGGGGAAAGAAAAAATATAAATTAAAACATAT
AGTATGGGCAAGCAGGGAGCTAGAACGATTCGCAGTTAATCCTGGCCTGTTAGAAACATCAGAAGGCTGT
AGACAAATACTGGGACAGCTACAACCATCCCTTCAGACAGGATCAGAAGAACTTAGATCATTATATAATA
CAGTAGCAACCCTCTATTGTGTGCATCAAAGGATAGAGATAAAAGACACCAAGGAAGCTTTAGACAAGAT
AGAGGAAGAGCAAAACAAAAGTAAGACCACCGCACAGCAAGCGGCCGCTGATCTTCAGACCTGGAGGAGG
AGATATGAGGGACAATTGGAGAAGTGAATTATATAAATATAAAGTAGTAAAAATTGAACCATTAGGAGTA
GCACCCACCAAGGCAAAGAGAAGAGTGGTGCAGAGAGAAAAAAGAGCAGTGGGAATAGGAGCTTTGTTCC
TTGGGTTCTTGGGAGCAGCAGGAAGCACTATGGGCGCAGCGTCAATGACGCTGACGGTACAGGCCAGACA
ATTATTGTCTGGTATAGTGCAGCAGCAGAACAATTTGCTGAGGGCTATTGAGGCGCAACAGCATCTGTTG
CAACTCACAGTCTGGGGCATCAAGCAGCTCCAGGCAAGAATCCTGGCTGTGGAAAGATACCTAAAGGATC
AACAGCTCCTGGGGATTTGGGGTTGCTCTGGAAAACTCATTTGCACCACTGCTGTGCCTTGGAATGCTAG
TTGGAGTAATAAATCTCTGGAACAGATTTGGAATCACACGACCTGGATGGAGTGGGACAGAGAAATTAAC
AATTACACAAGCTTAATACACTCCTTAATTGAAGAATCGCAAAACCAGCAAGAAAAGAATGAACAAGAAT
TATTGGAATTAGATAAATGGGCAAGTTTGTGGAATTGGTTTAACATAACAAATTGGCTGTGGTATATAAA
ATTATTCATAATGATAGTAGGAGGCTTGGTAGGTTTAAGAATAGTTTTTGCTGTACTTTCTATAGTGAAT
AGAGTTAGGCAGGGATATTCACCATTATCGTTTCAGACCCACCTCCCAACCCCGAGGGGACCCATGCATT
GCATCTCAATTAGTCAGCAACCAGGTGTGGAAAGTCCCCAGGCTCCCCAGCAGGCAGAAGTATGCAAAGC
ATGCGTCTCAATTAGTCAGCAACCATAGTCCCGCCCCTAACTCCGCCCATCCCGCCCCTAACTCCGCCCA
GTTCCGCCCATTCTCCGCCCCATGGCTGACTAATTTTTTTTATTTATGCAGAGGCCGAGGCCGCCTCGGC
CTCTGAGCTATTCCAGAAGTAGTGAGGAGGCTTTTTTGGAGGCCTAGGCTTTTGCAAAAAGCTTTCTAGA
GGTACCACCGGAGCTTACCATGACCGAGTACAAGCCCACGGTGCGCCTCGCCACCCGCGACGACGTCCCC
AGGGCCGTACGCACCCTCGCCGCCGCGTTCGCCGACTACCCCGCCACGCGCCACACCGTCGATCCGGACC
GCCACATCGAGCGGGTCACCGAGCTGCAAGAACTCTTCCTCACGCGCGTCGGGCTCGACATCGGCAAGGT
GTGGGTCGCGGACGACGGCGCCGCCGTGGCGGTCTGGACCACGCCGGAGAGCGTCGAAGCGGGGGCGGTG
TTCGCCGAGATCGGCCCGCGCATGGCCGAGTTGAGCGGTTCCCGGCTGGCCGCGCAGCAACAGATGGAAG
GCCTCCTGGCGCCGCACCGGCCCAAGGAGCCCGCGTGGTTCCTGGCCACCGTCGGCGTCTCGCCCGACCA
CCAGGGCAAGGGTCTGGGCAGCGCCGTCGTGCTCCCCGGAGTGGAGGCGGCCGAGCGCGCCGGGGTGCCC
GCCTTCCTGGAGACCTCCGCGCCCCGCAACCTCCCCTTCTACGAGCGGCTCGGCTTCACCGTCACCGCCG
ACGTCGAGGTGCCCGAAGGACCGCGCACCTGGTGCATGACCCGCAAGCCCGGTGCCAGTTAACGAATTCT
AGATCTTGAGACAAATGGCAGTATTCATCCACAATTTTAAAAGAAAAGGGGGGATTGGGGGGTACAGTGC
AGGGGAAAGAATAGTAGACATAATAGCAACAGACATACAAACTAAAGAATTACAAAAACAAATTACAAAA
ATTCAAAATTTTCGGGTTTATTACAGGGACAGCAGAGATCCACTTTGGCGCC
Features (pLannotate 1.2.2; 33 found; start..end, strand, type, name):
     25..91      +  CDS            small t antigen (fragment): SV40 (simian virus 40) small t antigen
     98..1276    +  promoter       EF-1α promoter: strong constitutive promoter for human elongation factor EF-1α
   1297..1314    +  protein_bind   attB1 (fragment): mutant version of attB; core recombination site for the Gateway® BP reaction BP Clonase™
   1320..2387    +  CDS            PCBP1: PCBP1_HUMAN - Experimental evidence at protein level: Swiss-Prot protein existence level 1. Single-stranded nucleic acid binding protein that binds preferentially to oligo dC. In case of infection by poliovirus, plays a role in initiation of viral RNA replication in concert with the viral protein 3CD (PubMed:12414943). From Homo sapiens (Human).
   2389..2413    -  protein_bind   attB2: mutant version of attB; recombination site for the Gateway® BP reaction BP Clonase™
   2421..2462    +  CDS            V5 tag: epitope tag from simian virus 5
   2513..3101    +  misc_feature   WPRE: woodchuck hepatitis virus posttranscriptional regulatory element
   3152..3171    +  misc_feature   cPPT/CTS (fragment): central polypurine tract and central termination sequence of HIV-1
   3173..3406    +  LTR            3' LTR (ΔU3): self-inactivating 3' long terminal repeat (LTR) from HIV-1
   3484..3605    +  polyA_signal   SV40 poly(A) signal: SV40 polyadenylation signal
   3645..3780    +  rep_origin     SV40 ori: SV40 origin of replication
   3801..3819    -  promoter       T7 promoter: promoter for bacteriophage T7 RNA polymerase
   3827..3982    +  CDS            lacZα (fragment): LacZα fragment of β-galactosidase; lacZ fragment
   3987..4415    +  rep_origin     f1 ori (sequence partly withheld): f1 bacteriophage origin of replication; arrow indicates direction of (+) strand synthesis
   4468..4572    +  promoter       AmpR promoter: bla
   4573..5433    +  CDS            AmpR: β-lactamase; bla; confers resistance to ampicillin, carbenicillin, and related antibiotics
   5604..6192    +  rep_origin     ori: high-copy-number ColE1/pMB1/pBR322/pUC origin of replication
   6375..6467    +  CDS            lacI (fragment): lac repressor; lacI; The lac repressor binds to the lac operator to inhibit transcription in E. coli. This inhibition can be relieved by adding lactose or isopropyl-β-D-thiogalactopyranoside (IPTG).
   6480..6501    +  protein_bind   CAP binding site: CAP binding activates transcription in the presence of cAMP. E. coli catabolite activator protein
   6516..6546    +  promoter       lac promoter: promoter for the E. coli lac operon
   6554..6570    +  protein_bind   lac operator: The lac repressor binds to the lac operator to inhibit transcription in E. coli. This inhibition can be relieved by adding lactose or isopropyl-β-D-thiogalactopyranoside (IPTG). lac repressor encoded by lacI
   6615..6633    +  promoter       T3 promoter: promoter for bacteriophage T3 RNA polymerase
   6661..6887    +  promoter       RSV promoter: Rous sarcoma virus enhancer/promoter
   6888..7068    +  LTR            5' LTR (truncated): truncated 5' long terminal repeat (LTR) from HIV-1
   7115..7240    +  misc_feature   HIV-1 Ψ: packaging signal of human immunodeficiency virus type 1
   7224..7587    +  CDS            HIV-1 gag (fragment): gag protein from human immunodeficiency virus 1; gag
   7733..7966    +  misc_feature   RRE: The Rev response element (RRE) of HIV-1 allows for Rev-dependent mRNA export from the nucleus to the cytoplasm.
   8343..8369    +  CDS            Rev (fragment): human immunodeficiency virus 1 (HIV-1) Rev protein; rev; enhances nuclear export of unspliced and incompletely spliced viral mRNAs
   8376..8399    +  promoter       SV40 promoter (fragment): SV40 early promoter
   8400..8471    +  promoter       SV40 promoter (fragment): SV40 enhancer and early promoter
   8495..8630    +  rep_origin     SV40 ori: SV40 origin of replication
   8676..9272    +  CDS            PuroR (fragment): puromycin N-acetyltransferase; pac from Streptomyces; confers resistance to puromycin
   9321..9438    +  misc_feature   cPPT/CTS: central polypurine tract and central termination sequence of HIV-1
