>Addgene plasmid #98362 | PCBP1_pLX307 | addgene full sequence | sequence record 190444 | Addgene NGS Result
GGCTCGAGGCCTGCAGGTGCAAAGATGGATAAAGTTTTAAACAGAGAGGAATCTTTGCAGCTAATGGACC
TTCTAGGTCTTGAAAGGAGTGGGAATTGGCTCCGGTGCCCGTCAGTGGGCAGAGCGCACATCGCCCACAG
TCCCCGAGAAGTTGGGGGGAGGGGTCGGCAATTGAACCGGTGCCTAGAGAAGGTGGCGCGGGGTAAACTG
GGAAAGTGATGTCGTGTACTGGCTCCGCCTTTTTCCCGAGGGTGGGGGAGAACCGTATATAAGTGCAGTA
GTCGCCGTGAACGTTCTTTTTCGCAACGGGTTTGCCGCCAGAACACAGGTAAGTGCCGTGTGTGGTTCCC
GCGGGCCTGGCCTCTTTACGGGTTATGGCCCTTGCGTGCCTTGAATTACTTCCACCTGGCTGCAGTACGT
GATTCTTGATCCCGAGCTTCGGGTTGGAAGTGGGTGGGAGAGTTCGAGGCCTTGCGCTTAAGGAGCCCCT
TCGCCTCGTGCTTGAGTTGAGGCCTGGCCTGGGCGCTGGGGCCGCCGCGTGCGAATCTGGTGGCACCTTC
GCGCCTGTCTCGCTGCTTTCGATAAGTCTCTAGCCATTTAAAATTTTTGATGACCTGCTGCGACGCTTTT
TTTCTGGCAAGATAGTCTTGTAAATGCGGGCCAAGATCTGCACACTGGTATTTCGGTTTTTGGGGCCGCG
GGCGGCGACGGGGCCCGTGCGTCCCAGCGCACATGTTCGGCGAGGCGGGGCCTGCGAGCGCGGCCACCGA
GAATCGGACGGGGGTAGTCTCAAGCTGGCCGGCCTGCTCTGGTGCCTGGCCTCGCGCCGCCGTGTATCGC
CCCGCCCTGGGCGGCAAGGCTGGCCCGGTCGGCACCAGTTGCGTGAGCGGAAAGATGGCCGCTTCCCGGC
CCTGCTGCAGGGAGCTCAAAATGGAGGACGCGGCGCTCGGGAGAGCGGGCGGGTGAGTCACCCACACAAA
GGAAAAGGGCCTTTCCGTCCTCAGCCGTCGCTTCATGTGACTCCACGGAGTACCGGGCGCCGTCCAGGCA
CCTCGATTAGTTCTCGAGCTTTTGGAGTACGTCGTCTTTAGGTTGGGGGGAGGGGTTTTATGCGATGGAG
TTTCCCCACACTGAGTGGGTGGAGACTGAAGTTAGGCCAGCTTGGCACTTGATGTAATTCTCCTTGGAAT
TTGCCCTTTTTGAGTTTGGATCTTGGTTCATTCTCAAGCCTCAGACAGTGGTTCAAAGTTTTTTTCTTCC
ATTTCAGGTGTCGTGAGGCTAGCATCGATTGATCAACAAGTTTGTACAAAAAAGTTGGCATGGATGCCGG
TGTGACTGAAAGTGGACTAAATGTGACTCTCACCATTCGGCTTCTTATGCACGGAAAGGAAGTAGGAAGC
ATCATTGGGAAGAAAGGGGAGTCGGTTAAGAGGATCCGCGAGGAGAGTGGCGCGCGGATCAACATCTCGG
AGGGGAATTGTCCGGAGAGAATCATCACTCTGACCGGCCCCACCAATGCCATCTTTAAGGCTTTCGCTAT
GATCATCGACAAGCTGGAGGAAGATATCAACAGCTCCATGACCAACAGTACCGCGGCCAGCAGGCCCCCG
GTCACCCTGAGGCTGGTGGTGCCGGCCACCCAGTGCGGCTCCCTGATTGGGAAAGGCGGGTGTAAGATCA
AAGAGATCCGCGAGAGTACGGGGGCGCAGGTCCAGGTGGCGGGGGATATGCTGCCCAACTCCACCGAGCG
GGCCATCACCATCGCTGGCGTGCCGCAGTCTGTCACCGAGTGTGTCAAGCAGATTTGCCTGGTCATGCTG
GAGACGCTCTCCCAGTCTCCGCAAGGGAGAGTCATGACCATTCCGTACCAGCCCATGCCGGCCAGCTCCC
CAGTCATCTGCGCGGGCGGCCAAGATCGGTGCAGCGACGCTGCGGGCTACCCCCATGCCACCCATGACCT
GGAGGGACCACCTCTAGATGCCTACTCGATTCAAGGACAACACACCATTTCTCCGCTCGATCTGGCCAAG
CTGAACCAGGTGGCAAGACAACAGTCTCACTTTGCCATGATGCACGGCGGGACCGGATTCGCCGGAATTG
ACTCCAGCTCTCCAGAGGTGAAAGGCTATTGGGCAAGTTTGGATGCATCTACTCAAACCACCCATGAACT
CACCATTCCAAATAACTTAATTGGCTGCATAATCGGGCGCCAAGGCGCCAACATTAATGAGATCCGCCAG
ATGTCCGGGGCCCAGATCAAAATTGCCAACCCAGTGGAAGGCTCCTCTGGTAGGCAGGTTACTATCACTG
GCTCTGCTGCCAGTATTAGTCTGGCCCAGTATCTAATCAATGCCAGGCTTTCCTCTGAGAAGGGCATGGG
GTGCAGCTACCCAACTTTCTTGTACAAAGTGGTTGATATCGGTAAGCCTATCCCTAACCCTCTCCTCGGT
CTCGATTCTACGTAGTAATGAACTAGTCCGTAACTTGAAAGTATTTCGATTTCTTGGCTTTATATATCTT
GTGGAAAGGACGAATTCCTAGATCCGTCTAAAAGCCCACGCGTTAAGTCGACAATCAACCTCTGGATTAC
AAAATTTGTGAAAGATTGACTGGTATTCTTAACTATGTTGCTCCTTTTACGCTATGTGGATACGCTGCTT
TAATGCCTTTGTATCATGCTATTGCTTCCCGTATGGCTTTCATTTTCTCCTCCTTGTATAAATCCTGGTT
GCTGTCTCTTTATGAGGAGTTGTGGCCCGTTGTCAGGCAACGTGGCGTGGTGTGCACTGTGTTTGCTGAC
GCAACCCCCACTGGTTGGGGCATTGCCACCACCTGTCAGCTCCTTTCCGGGACTTTCGCTTTCCCCCTCC
CTATTGCCACGGCGGAACTCATCGCCGCCTGCCTTGCCCGCTGCTGGACAGGGGCTCGGCTGTTGGGCAC
TGACAATTCCGTGGTGTTGTCGGGGAAATCATCGTCCTTTCCTTGGCTGCTCGCCTGTGTTGCCACCTGG
ATTCTGCGCGGGACGTCCTTCTGCTACGTCCCTTCGGCCCTCAATCCAGCGGACCTTCCTTCCCGCGGCC
TGCTGCCGGCTCTGCGGCCTCTTCCGCGTCTTCGCCTTCGCCCTCAGACGAGTCGGATCTCCCTTTGGGC
CGCCTCCCCGCGTCGACTTTAAGACCAATGACTTACAAGGCAGCTGTAGATCTTAGCCACTTTTTAAAAG
AAAAGGGGGGACTGGAAGGGCTAATTCACTCCCAACGAAGACAAGATCTGCTTTTTGCTTGTACTGGGTC
TCTCTGGTTAGACCAGATCTGAGCCTGGGAGCTCTCTGGCTAACTAGGGAACCCACTGCTTAAGCCTCAA
TAAAGCTTGCCTTGAGTGCTTCAAGTAGTGTGTGCCCGTCTGTTGTGTGACTCTGGTAACTAGAGATCCC
TCAGACCCTTTTAGTCAGTGTGGAAAATCTCTAGCAGTACGTATAGTAGTTCATGTCATCTTATTATTCA
GTATTTATAACTTGCAAAGAAATGAATATCAGAGAGTGAGAGGAACTTGTTTATTGCAGCTTATAATGGT
TACAAATAAAGCAATAGCATCACAAATTTCACAAATAAAGCATTTTTTTCACTGCATTCTAGTTGTGGTT
TGTCCAAACTCATCAATGTATCTTATCATGTCTGGCTCTAGCTATCCCGCCCCTAACTCCGCCCATCCCG
CCCCTAACTCCGCCCAGTTCCGCCCATTCTCCGCCCCATGGCTGACTAATTTTTTTTATTTATGCAGAGG
CCGAGGCCGCCTCGGCCTCTGAGCTATTCCAGAAGTAGTGAGGAGGCTTTTTTGGAGGCCTAGGGACGTA
CCCAATTCGCCCTATAGTGAGTCGTATTACGCGCGCTCACTGGCCGTCGTTTTACAACGTCGTGACTGGG
AAAACCCTGGCGTTACCCAACTTAATCGCCTTGCAGCACATCCCCCTTTCGCCAGCTGGCGTAATAGCGA
AGAGGCCCGCACCGATCGCCCTTCCCAACAGTTGCGCAGCCTGAATGGCGAATGGG
[124 nt withheld, positions 4047-4170]
C
[91 nt withheld, positions 4172-4262]
A
[49 nt withheld, positions 4264-4312]
CCTTTGACGTTGGAGTCCACGTTCTTT
[37 nt withheld, positions 4340-4376]
ACCCTATCTCGGTCTATTCTTTTGATTTATAAGGGATTTTGCCGATTTCGGCCTATTGGTTAAAAAATGA
GCTGATTTAACAAAAATTTAACGCGAATTTTAACAAAATATTAACGCTTACAATTTAGGTGGCACTTTTC
GGGGAAATGTGCGCGGAACCCCTATTTGTTTATTTTTCTAAATACATTCAAATATGTATCCGCTCATGAG
ACAATAACCCTGATAAATGCTTCAATAATATTGAAAAAGGAAGAGTATGAGTATTCAACATTTCCGTGTC
GCCCTTATTCCCTTTTTTGCGGCATTTTGCCTTCCTGTTTTTGCTCACCCAGAAACGCTGGTGAAAGTAA
AAGATGCTGAAGATCAGTTGGGTGCACGAGTGGGTTACATCGAACTGGATCTCAACAGCGGTAAGATCCT
TGAGAGTTTTCGCCCCGAAGAACGTTTTCCAATGATGAGCACTTTTAAAGTTCTGCTATGTGGCGCGGTA
TTATCCCGTATTGACGCCGGGCAAGAGCAACTCGGTCGCCGCATACACTATTCTCAGAATGACTTGGTTG
AGTACTCACCAGTCACAGAAAAGCATCTTACGGATGGCATGACAGTAAGAGAATTATGCAGTGCTGCCAT
AACCATGAGTGATAACACTGCGGCCAACTTACTTCTGACAACGATCGGAGGACCGAAGGAGCTAACCGCT
TTTTTGCACAACATGGGGGATCATGTAACTCGCCTTGATCGTTGGGAACCGGAGCTGAATGAAGCCATAC
CAAACGACGAGCGTGACACCACGATGCCTGTAGCAATGGCAACAACGTTGCGCAAACTATTAACTGGCGA
ACTACTTACTCTAGCTTCCCGGCAACAATTAATAGACTGGATGGAGGCGGATAAAGTTGCAGGACCACTT
CTGCGCTCGGCCCTTCCGGCTGGCTGGTTTATTGCTGATAAATCTGGAGCCGGTGAGCGTGGGTCTCGCG
GTATCATTGCAGCACTGGGGCCAGATGGTAAGCCCTCCCGTATCGTAGTTATCTACACGACGGGGAGTCA
GGCAACTATGGATGAACGAAATAGACAGATCGCTGAGATAGGTGCCTCACTGATTAAGCATTGGTAACTG
TCAGACCAAGTTTACTCATATATACTTTAGATTGATTTAAAACTTCATTTTTAATTTAAAAGGATCTAGG
TGAAGATCCTTTTTGATAATCTCATGACCAAAATCCCTTAACGTGAGTTTTCGTTCCACTGAGCGTCAGA
CCCCGTAGAAAAGATCAAAGGATCTTCTTGAGATCCTTTTTTTCTGCGCGTAATCTGCTGCTTGCAAACA
AAAAAACCACCGCTACCAGCGGTGGTTTGTTTGCCGGATCAAGAGCTACCAACTCTTTTTCCGAAGGTAA
CTGGCTTCAGCAGAGCGCAGATACCAAATACTGTTCTTCTAGTGTAGCCGTAGTTAGGCCACCACTTCAA
GAACTCTGTAGCACCGCCTACATACCTCGCTCTGCTAATCCTGTTACCAGTGGCTGCTGCCAGTGGCGAT
AAGTCGTGTCTTACCGGGTTGGACTCAAGACGATAGTTACCGGATAAGGCGCAGCGGTCGGGCTGAACGG
GGGGTTCGTGCACACAGCCCAGCTTGGAGCGAACGACCTACACCGAACTGAGATACCTACAGCGTGAGCT
ATGAGAAAGCGCCACGCTTCCCGAAGGGAGAAAGGCGGACAGGTATCCGGTAAGCGGCAGGGTCGGAACA
GGAGAGCGCACGAGGGAGCTTCCAGGGGGAAACGCCTGGTATCTTTATAGTCCTGTCGGGTTTCGCCACC
TCTGACTTGAGCGTCGATTTTTGTGATGCTCGTCAGGGGGGCGGAGCCTATGGAAAAACGCCAGCAACGC
GGCCTTTTTACGGTTCCTGGCCTTTTGCTGGCCTTTTGCTCACATGTTCTTTCCTGCGTTATCCCCTGAT
TCTGTGGATAACCGTATTACCGCCTTTGAGTGAGCTGATACCGCTCGCCGCAGCCGAACGACCGAGCGCA
GCGAGTCAGTGAGCGAGGAAGCGGAAGAGCGCCCAATACGCAAACCGCCTCTCCCCGCGCGTTGGCCGAT
TCATTAATGCAGCTGGCACGACAGGTTTCCCGACTGGAAAGCGGGCAGTGAGCGCAACGCAATTAATGTG
AGTTAGCTCACTCATTAGGCACCCCAGGCTTTACACTTTATGCTTCCGGCTCGTATGTTGTGTGGAATTG
TGAGCGGATAACAATTTCACACAGGAAACAGCTATGACCATGATTACGCCAAGCGCGCAATTAACCCTCA
CTAAAGGGAACAAAAGCTGGAGCTGCAAGCTTAATGTAGTCTTATGCAATACTCTTGTAGTCTTGCAACA
TGGTAACGATGAGTTAGCAACATGCCTTACAAGGAGAGAAAAAGCACCGTGCATGCCGATTGGTGGAAGT
AAGGTGGTACGATCGTGCCTTATTAGGAAGGCAACAGACGGGTCTGACATGGATTGGACGAACCACTGAA
TTGCCGCATTGCAGAGATATTGTATTTAAGTGCCTAGCTCGATACATAAACGGGTCTCTCTGGTTAGACC
AGATCTGAGCCTGGGAGCTCTCTGGCTAACTAGGGAACCCACTGCTTAAGCCTCAATAAAGCTTGCCTTG
AGTGCTTCAAGTAGTGTGTGCCCGTCTGTTGTGTGACTCTGGTAACTAGAGATCCCTCAGACCCTTTTAG
TCAGTGTGGAAAATCTCTAGCAGTGGCGCCCGAACAGGGACTTGAAAGCGAAAGGGAAACCAGAGGAGCT
CTCTCGACGCAGGACTCGGCTTGCTGAAGCGCGCACGGCAAGAGGCGAGGGGCGGCGACTGGTGAGTACG
CCAAAAATTTTGACTAGCGGAGGCTAGAAGGAGAGAGATGGGTGCGAGAGCGTCAGTATTAAGCGGGGGA
GAATTAGATCGCGATGGGAAAAAATTCGGTTAAGGCCAGGGGGAAAGAAAAAATATAAATTAAAACATAT
AGTATGGGCAAGCAGGGAGCTAGAACGATTCGCAGTTAATCCTGGCCTGTTAGAAACATCAGAAGGCTGT
AGACAAATACTGGGACAGCTACAACCATCCCTTCAGACAGGATCAGAAGAACTTAGATCATTATATAATA
CAGTAGCAACCCTCTATTGTGTGCATCAAAGGATAGAGATAAAAGACACCAAGGAAGCTTTAGACAAGAT
AGAGGAAGAGCAAAACAAAAGTAAGACCACCGCACAGCAAGCGGCCGCTGATCTTCAGACCTGGAGGAGG
AGATATGAGGGACAATTGGAGAAGTGAATTATATAAATATAAAGTAGTAAAAATTGAACCATTAGGAGTA
GCACCCACCAAGGCAAAGAGAAGAGTGGTGCAGAGAGAAAAAAGAGCAGTGGGAATAGGAGCTTTGTTCC
TTGGGTTCTTGGGAGCAGCAGGAAGCACTATGGGCGCAGCGTCAATGACGCTGACGGTACAGGCCAGACA
ATTATTGTCTGGTATAGTGCAGCAGCAGAACAATTTGCTGAGGGCTATTGAGGCGCAACAGCATCTGTTG
CAACTCACAGTCTGGGGCATCAAGCAGCTCCAGGCAAGAATCCTGGCTGTGGAAAGATACCTAAAGGATC
AACAGCTCCTGGGGATTTGGGGTTGCTCTGGAAAACTCATTTGCACCACTGCTGTGCCTTGGAATGCTAG
TTGGAGTAATAAATCTCTGGAACAGATTTGGAATCACACGACCTGGATGGAGTGGGACAGAGAAATTAAC
AATTACACAAGCTTAATACACTCCTTAATTGAAGAATCGCAAAACCAGCAAGAAAAGAATGAACAAGAAT
TATTGGAATTAGATAAATGGGCAAGTTTGTGGAATTGGTTTAACATAACAAATTGGCTGTGGTATATAAA
ATTATTCATAATGATAGTAGGAGGCTTGGTAGGTTTAAGAATAGTTTTTGCTGTACTTTCTATAGTGAAT
AGAGTTAGGCAGGGATATTCACCATTATCGTTTCAGACCCACCTCCCAACCCCGAGGGGACCCATGCATT
GCATCTCAATTAGTCAGCAACCAGGTGTGGAAAGTCCCCAGGCTCCCCAGCAGGCAGAAGTATGCAAAGC
ATGCGTCTCAATTAGTCAGCAACCATAGTCCCGCCCCTAACTCCGCCCATCCCGCCCCTAACTCCGCCCA
GTTCCGCCCATTCTCCGCCCCATGGCTGACTAATTTTTTTTATTTATGCAGAGGCCGAGGCCGCCTCGGC
CTCTGAGCTATTCCAGAAGTAGTGAGGAGGCTTTTTTGGAGGCCTAGGCTTTTGCAAAAAGCTTTCTAGA
GGTACCACCGGAGCTTACCATGACCGAGTACAAGCCCACGGTGCGCCTCGCCACCCGCGACGACGTCCCC
AGGGCCGTACGCACCCTCGCCGCCGCGTTCGCCGACTACCCCGCCACGCGCCACACCGTCGATCCGGACC
GCCACATCGAGCGGGTCACCGAGCTGCAAGAACTCTTCCTCACGCGCGTCGGGCTCGACATCGGCAAGGT
GTGGGTCGCGGACGACGGCGCCGCCGTGGCGGTCTGGACCACGCCGGAGAGCGTCGAAGCGGGGGCGGTG
TTCGCCGAGATCGGCCCGCGCATGGCCGAGTTGAGCGGTTCCCGGCTGGCCGCGCAGCAACAGATGGAAG
GCCTCCTGGCGCCGCACCGGCCCAAGGAGCCCGCGTGGTTCCTGGCCACCGTCGGCGTCTCGCCCGACCA
CCAGGGCAAGGGTCTGGGCAGCGCCGTCGTGCTCCCCGGAGTGGAGGCGGCCGAGCGCGCCGGGGTGCCC
GCCTTCCTGGAGACCTCCGCGCCCCGCAACCTCCCCTTCTACGAGCGGCTCGGCTTCACCGTCACCGCCG
ACGTCGAGGTGCCCGAAGGACCGCGCACCTGGTGCATGACCCGCAAGCCCGGTGCCAGTTAACGAATTCT
AGATCTTGAGACAAATGGCAGTATTCATCCACAATTTTAAAAGAAAAGGGGGGATTGGGGGGTACAGTGC
AGGGGAAAGAATAGTAGACATAATAGCAACAGACATACAAACTAAAGAATTACAAAAACAAATTACAAAA
ATTCAAAATTTTCGGGTTTATTACAGGGACAGCAGAGATCCACTTTGGCGCC
Features (pLannotate 1.2.2; 34 found; start..end, strand, type, name):
     25..91      +  CDS            small t antigen (fragment): SV40 (simian virus 40) small t antigen
     98..1276    +  promoter       EF-1α promoter: strong constitutive promoter for human elongation factor EF-1α
   1297..1314    +  protein_bind   attB1 (fragment): mutant version of attB; core recombination site for the Gateway® BP reaction BP Clonase™
   1320..2387    +  CDS            PCBP1: PCBP1_HUMAN - Experimental evidence at protein level: Swiss-Prot protein existence level 1. Single-stranded nucleic acid binding protein that binds preferentially to oligo dC. In case of infection by poliovirus, plays a role in initiation of viral RNA replication in concert with the viral protein 3CD (PubMed:12414943). From Homo sapiens (Human).
   2389..2413    -  protein_bind   attB2: mutant version of attB; recombination site for the Gateway® BP reaction BP Clonase™
   2421..2462    +  CDS            V5 tag: epitope tag from simian virus 5
   2478..2531    +  promoter       U6 promoter (fragment): RNA polymerase III promoter for human U6 snRNA
   2573..3161    +  misc_feature   WPRE: woodchuck hepatitis virus posttranscriptional regulatory element
   3212..3231    +  misc_feature   cPPT/CTS (fragment): central polypurine tract and central termination sequence of HIV-1
   3233..3466    +  LTR            3' LTR (ΔU3): self-inactivating 3' long terminal repeat (LTR) from HIV-1
   3544..3665    +  polyA_signal   SV40 poly(A) signal: SV40 polyadenylation signal
   3705..3840    +  rep_origin     SV40 ori: SV40 origin of replication
   3861..3879    -  promoter       T7 promoter: promoter for bacteriophage T7 RNA polymerase
   3887..4042    +  CDS            lacZα (fragment): LacZα fragment of β-galactosidase; lacZ fragment
   4047..4475    +  rep_origin     f1 ori (sequence partly withheld): f1 bacteriophage origin of replication; arrow indicates direction of (+) strand synthesis
   4528..4632    +  promoter       AmpR promoter: bla
   4633..5493    +  CDS            AmpR: β-lactamase; bla; confers resistance to ampicillin, carbenicillin, and related antibiotics
   5664..6252    +  rep_origin     ori: high-copy-number ColE1/pMB1/pBR322/pUC origin of replication
   6435..6527    +  CDS            lacI (fragment): lac repressor; lacI; The lac repressor binds to the lac operator to inhibit transcription in E. coli. This inhibition can be relieved by adding lactose or isopropyl-β-D-thiogalactopyranoside (IPTG).
   6540..6561    +  protein_bind   CAP binding site: CAP binding activates transcription in the presence of cAMP. E. coli catabolite activator protein
   6576..6606    +  promoter       lac promoter: promoter for the E. coli lac operon
   6614..6630    +  protein_bind   lac operator: The lac repressor binds to the lac operator to inhibit transcription in E. coli. This inhibition can be relieved by adding lactose or isopropyl-β-D-thiogalactopyranoside (IPTG). lac repressor encoded by lacI
   6675..6693    +  promoter       T3 promoter: promoter for bacteriophage T3 RNA polymerase
   6721..6947    +  promoter       RSV promoter: Rous sarcoma virus enhancer/promoter
   6948..7128    +  LTR            5' LTR (truncated): truncated 5' long terminal repeat (LTR) from HIV-1
   7175..7300    +  misc_feature   HIV-1 Ψ: packaging signal of human immunodeficiency virus type 1
   7284..7647    +  CDS            HIV-1 gag (fragment): gag protein from human immunodeficiency virus 1; gag
   7793..8026    +  misc_feature   RRE: The Rev response element (RRE) of HIV-1 allows for Rev-dependent mRNA export from the nucleus to the cytoplasm.
   8403..8429    +  CDS            Rev (fragment): human immunodeficiency virus 1 (HIV-1) Rev protein; rev; enhances nuclear export of unspliced and incompletely spliced viral mRNAs
   8436..8459    +  promoter       SV40 promoter (fragment): SV40 early promoter
   8460..8531    +  promoter       SV40 promoter (fragment): SV40 enhancer and early promoter
   8555..8690    +  rep_origin     SV40 ori: SV40 origin of replication
   8736..9332    +  CDS            PuroR (fragment): puromycin N-acetyltransferase; pac from Streptomyces; confers resistance to puromycin
   9381..9498    +  misc_feature   cPPT/CTS: central polypurine tract and central termination sequence of HIV-1
