[The description below was written by a language model from this plasmid's Addgene catalogue record and pLannotate feature annotations shown in this document.]
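Description:
PCBP1_pLX307 is a lentiviral mammalian expression plasmid carrying the human PCBP1 open reading frame (poly(rC)-binding protein 1, also known as hnRNP-E1, a single-stranded nucleic acid binding protein with a preference for oligo dC) in the pLX307 Gateway destination backbone. In bacteria it is maintained through a high-copy ColE1/pUC-type origin with ampicillin selection, and an f1 origin is also present. The viral portion has a third-generation, self-inactivating layout. An RSV promoter fused to a truncated HIV-1 5' LTR drives the genomic RNA in packaging cells, followed by the Ψ packaging signal with a gag fragment, the RRE for Rev-dependent nuclear export, a cPPT/CTS element, WPRE to boost transcript expression, and a ΔU3 3' LTR that silences LTR promoter activity after integration. An SV40 poly(A) signal lies downstream of the 3' LTR.

Two expression units sit between the LTRs. An SV40 early promoter/origin segment drives a puromycin N-acetyltransferase gene, allowing selection of transduced cells. The EF-1α promoter (written "E1Fa" in the catalogue entry) provides strong constitutive expression of PCBP1. The ORF is flanked by attB1 and attB2 sites left by Gateway recombination, and it is followed directly by a backbone-encoded V5 epitope, which the record lists as a C-terminal tag and which allows detection or immunoprecipitation with anti-V5 antibodies.

The sequenced version is 60 nt longer than the depositor's sequence. The only annotated difference is a short U6 promoter fragment between the V5 tag and WPRE. The stated purpose is lentiviral expression of PCBP1, and the associated study examined candidate genes in β-catenin-active cancers.
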