Addgene plasmid #98362: PCBP1_pLX307
Purpose: Lentiviral expression of PCBP1
Depositing lab: William Hahn & Sefi Rosenbluh. Depositing organization: Monash University. Publication: Genetic and Proteomic Interrogation of Lower Confidence Candidate Genes Reveals Signaling Networks in beta-Catenin-Active Cancers. Rosenbluh J, Mercer J, Shrestha Y, Oliver R, Tamayo P, Doench JG, Tirosh I, Piccioni F, Hartenian E, Horn H, Fagbami L, Root DE, Jaffe J, Lage K, Boehm JS, Hahn WC. Cell Syst. 2016 Sep 28;3(3):302-316.e4. doi: 10.1016/j.cels.2016.09.001. PubMed 27684187.
Backbone
  Vector backbone: pLX307
  Backbone manufacturer: David Root (Addgene plasmid # 41392)
  Vector type: Mammalian Expression, Lentiviral
  Selectable markers: Puromycin
Growth in bacteria
  Bacterial resistance: Ampicillin, 100 μg/mL
  Growth temperature: 37°C
  Growth strain: NEB Stable
  Copy number: High Copy
Gene/Insert
  Gene/Insert name: PCBP1
  Species: H. sapiens (human)
  Entrez Gene: PCBP1 (a.k.a. HEL-S-85, HNRPE1, HNRPX, hnRNP-E1, hnRNP-X)
  Promoter: E1Fa
  Tag / fusion protein: V5 (C terminal on backbone)
  Cloning method: Gateway Cloning
  Sequencing primers: 5′ TTCTTCCATTTCAGGTGTCGTGAG; 3′ GTGGATACGCTGCTTTAATGCCTT
Terms and licenses: Academic/Nonprofit Terms; Industry Terms: Not Available to Industry
How to cite: PCBP1_pLX307 was a gift from William Hahn & Sefi Rosenbluh (Addgene plasmid # 98362 ; http://n2t.net/addgene:98362 ; RRID:Addgene_98362)
